Addgene plasmid #212468: pTwist-SARS-CoV-2 Spike-deltaC18 G446S (AGC)
Purpose: Encodes SARS-CoV-2 spike G446S for pseudovirus production
Depositing lab: Alejandro Balazs. Depositing organization: Massachusetts General Hospital. Publication: Ongoing evolution of SARS-CoV-2 drives escape from mRNA vaccine-induced humoral immunity. Roederer AL, Cao Y, Denis KS, Sheehan ML, Li CJ, Lam EC, Gregory DJ, Poznansky MC, Iafrate AJ, Canaday DH, Gravenstein S, Garcia-Beltran WF, Balazs AB. medRxiv [Preprint]. 2024 Mar 7:2024.03.05.24303815. doi: 10.1101/2024.03.05.24303815. PubMed 38496628.
Backbone
  Vector backbone: pTwist-CMV-BetaGlobin-WPRE-Neo
  Backbone manufacturer: Twist
  Vector type: Mammalian Expression
Growth in bacteria
  Bacterial resistance: Ampicillin, 100 μg/mL
  Growth temperature: 37°C
  Growth strain: DH5alpha
  Copy number: High Copy
Gene/Insert
  Gene/Insert name: SARS-CoV-2 Spike G446S
  Species: Severe acute respiratory syndrome coronavirus 2
  Mutation: G446S
  Entrez Gene: S (a.k.a. GU280_gp02, spike glycoprotein)
  Promoter: CAG
  Cloning method: Ligation Independent Cloning
Terms and licenses: Academic/Nonprofit Terms; Industry Terms: Not Available to Industry
Depositor comments: Please visit https://www.medrxiv.org/content/10.1101/2024.03.05.24303815v1 for medRxiv preprint.
How to cite: pTwist-SARS-CoV-2 Spike-deltaC18 G446S (AGC) was a gift from Alejandro Balazs (Addgene plasmid # 212468 ; http://n2t.net/addgene:212468 ; RRID:Addgene_212468)
