[The description below was written by a language model from this plasmid's Addgene catalogue record and pLannotate feature annotations shown in this document.]
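Description:
pTwist-SARS-CoV-2 Spike-deltaC18 G446S (AGC) is a mammalian expression plasmid of about 10.5 kb built on the Twist pTwist-CMV-BetaGlobin-WPRE-Neo backbone. It encodes the SARS-CoV-2 spike glycoprotein carrying the single substitution G446S. It is propagated in E. coli at high copy from a ColE1/pUC-type origin under ampicillin selection (AmpR). A separate SV40 early promoter–neo–bGH poly(A) cassette would allow neomycin-class (G418) selection in mammalian cells. Bacterial rrnG and T7 terminators and short β-globin insulator elements flank the expression units and help isolate them from neighbouring transcription.

The spike open reading frame is annotated at roughly 3.8 kb. That length is consistent with the "deltaC18" in the name, which indicates removal of the 18 C-terminal residues of the cytoplasmic tail. This truncation is commonly used to improve spike incorporation into pseudotyped particles. The "(AGC)" in the name presumably denotes the serine codon used at position 446, though the record does not say so explicitly. The coding sequence sits downstream of a CMV enhancer, CMV promoter elements and a truncated human β-globin intron, and is followed by a WPRE and an SV40 polyadenylation signal. The intron and WPRE are standard parts that increase transcript processing and stability. The catalogue lists the promoter as CAG, whereas the backbone name and the annotated features point to a CMV enhancer/promoter with a β-globin intron, and this discrepancy is not resolved in the record.

The stated purpose is pseudovirus production. The plasmid supplies the envelope glycoprotein in producer cells, presumably alongside separate packaging and reporter constructs that the record does not describe. The associated work concerns SARS-CoV-2 escape from vaccine-induced antibody responses.
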