Features (pLannotate 1.2.2; 21 found; start..end, strand, type, name):
    282..346     +  CDS            bla(M) (fragment): β-lactamase lacking the signal sequence; bla(M); allows cytosolic expression of β-lactamase
    518..1106    +  rep_origin     ori: high-copy-number ColE1/pMB1/pBR322/pUC origin of replication
   1302..1526    -  polyA_signal   bGH poly(A) signal: bovine growth hormone polyadenylation signal
   1540..2331    -  CDS            neo: KKA2_KLEPN - Also known as kan, nptII. Experimental evidence at protein level: Swiss-Prot protein existence level 1. Resistance to kanamycin, neomycin, paromomycin, ribostamycin, butirosin and gentamicin B. From Klebsiella pneumoniae.
   2345..2541    -  promoter       SV40 promoter: SV40 early promoter
   2586..2657    -  misc_feature   3' β-globin insulator: insulator downstream of the human β-globin locus (Farrell et al., 2002)
   2702..2838    -  terminator     rrnG terminator: transcription terminator from the E. coli ribosomal RNA rrnG operon (Albrechtsen et al., 1991)
   2868..2914    -  terminator     T7 terminator: transcription terminator for bacteriophage T7 RNA polymerase
   2937..3006    +  CDS            large T antigen (fragment): large T antigen from SV40 (simian virus 40)
   3029..3150    +  polyA_signal   SV40 poly(A) signal: SV40 polyadenylation signal
   3203..3791    -  misc_feature   WPRE: woodchuck hepatitis virus posttranscriptional regulatory element
   3865..7629    -  CDS            S: SPIKE_SARS2 - Experimental evidence at protein level: Swiss-Prot protein existence level 1. [Spike glycoprotein]: May down-regulate host tetherin (BST2) by lysosomal degradation, thereby counteracting its antiviral activity. From Severe acute respiratory syndrome coronavirus 2 (2019-nCoV) (SARS-CoV-2).
   7688..8163    -  intron         β-globin intron: internally truncated intron from human β-globin
   8297..8348    -  promoter       CMVd2 promoter: truncated human cytomegalovirus (CMV) immediate early promoter that yields moderately reduced expression relative to the full-length promoter
   8411..8428    +  promoter       CMV promoter (fragment): human cytomegalovirus (CMV) immediate early promoter
   8501..8804    -  enhancer       CMV enhancer: human cytomegalovirus immediate early enhancer
   8885..8933    +  polyA_signal   poly(A) signal: synthetic polyadenylation signal
   8951..8997    +  terminator     T7 terminator: transcription terminator for bacteriophage T7 RNA polymerase
   9002..9073    -  misc_feature   5' β-globin insulator: insulator upstream of the human β-globin locus (Farrell et al., 2002)
   9225..9361    -  terminator     rrnG terminator: transcription terminator from the E. coli ribosomal RNA rrnG operon (Albrechtsen et al., 1991)
   9374..10234   -  CDS            AmpR: β-lactamase; bla; confers resistance to ampicillin, carbenicillin, and related antibiotics
>Addgene plasmid #212468 | pTwist-SARS-CoV-2 Spike-deltaC18 G446S (AGC) | addgene full sequence | sequence record 446840 | Addgene NGS Result
GATCGTTCTCGGTACACCAGGCGCGCCCCGATTTCGATATTCCTCGGATCTCGGATAGATCGGGATTGAG
GATGTAGGTTGAACTTCTCTCGGGTGATCCCGATCTCGGATATTCGGGATTGGAGTAATACCTGGCGATA
GGCGCTGCCAAGCAATAGCCAAGGCGCAAGGCCGGCCAAGAGACTTGCGATAGTTCGTTCGAGAGGTAGC
CTGCAAGATGGATCGGACGAAAGGTTTGAAGATTTTCCGACGAGGGCCTTGGAGAGTTCGGAAATTTAAA
TGCAACTATGGATGAACGAAATAGACAGATCGCTGAGATAGGTGCCTCACTGATTAAGCATTGGTAACTG
TCAGACCAAGTTTACTCATATATACTTTAGATTGATTTAAAACTTCATTTTTAATTTAAAAGGATCTAGG
TGAAGATCCTTTTTGATAATCTCATGACCAAAATCCCTTAACGTGAGTTTTCGTTCCACTGAGCGTCAGA
CCCCGTAGAAAAGATCAAAGGATCTTCTTGAGATCCTTTTTTTCTGCGCGTAATCTGCTGCTTGCAAACA
AAAAAACCACCGCTACCAGCGGTGGTTTGTTTGCCGGATCAAGAGCTACCAACTCTTTTTCCGAAGGTAA
CTGGCTTCAGCAGAGCGCAGATACCAAATACTGTTCTTCTAGTGTAGCCGTAGTTAGGCCACCACTTCAA
GAACTCTGTAGCACCGCCTACATACCTCGCTCTGCTAATCCTGTTACCAGTGGCTGCTGCCAGTGGCGAT
AAGTCGTGTCTTACCGGGTTGGACTCAAGACGATAGTTACCGGATAAGGCGCAGCGGTCGGGCTGAACGG
GGGGTTCGTGCACACAGCCCAGCTTGGAGCGAACGACCTACACCGAACTGAGATACCTACAGCGTGAGCT
ATGAGAAAGCGCCACGCTTCCCGAAGGGAGAAAGGCGGACAGGTATCCGGTAAGCGGCAGGGTCGGAACA
GGAGAGCGCACGAGGGAGCTTCCAGGGGGAAACGCCTGGTATCTTTATAGTCCTGTCGGGTTTCGCCACC
TCTGACTTGAGCGTCGATTTTTGTGATGCTCGTCAGGGGGGCGGAGCCTATGGAAAAACGCCAGCAACGC
GGCCTTTTTACGGTTCCTGGCCTTTTGCTGGCCTTTTGCTCACATGATTTAAATGAAACTCGTAATCGGA
GAACGGGTGCAATAGCAAGGACCAGATCGAACTTGACTGACGCAATTCTGAGCGTAGTCGAAACCCAGAC
AAGTCGATCTCGCCAAGTAGCTGACTTGACTGGTTAATTAACCATAGAGCCCACCGCATCCCCAGCATGC
CTGCTATTGTCTTCCCAATCCTCCCCCTTGCTGTCCTGCCCCACCCCACCCCCCAGAATAGAATGACACC
TACTCAGACAATGCGATGCAATTTCCTCATTTTATTAGGAAAGGACAGTGGGAGTGGCACCTTCCAGGGT
CAAGGAAGGCACGGGGGAGGGGCAAACAACAGATGGCTGGCAACTAGAAGGCACAGGGCTTACATACTAG
AAGAACTCGTCAAGAAGGCGATAGAAGGCGATGCGCTGCGAATCGGGAGCGGCGATACCGTAAAGCACGA
GGAAGCGGTCAGCCCATTCGCCGCCAAGCTCTTCAGCAATATCACGGGTAGCCAACGCTATGTCCTGATA
GCGGTCCGCCACACCCAGCCGGCCACAGTCGATGAATCCAGAAAAGCGGCCATTTTCCACCATGATATTC
GGCAAGCAGGCATCGCCGTGGGTCACGACGAGATCCTCGCCGTCGGGCATCCGCGCCTTGAGCCTGGCGA
ACAGTTCGGCTGGCGCGAGCCCCTGATGCTCTTCGTCCAGATCATCCTGATCGACAAGACCGGCTTCCAT
CCGAGTACGTGCTCGCTCGATGCGATGTTTCGCTTGGTGGTCGAATGGGCAGGTAGCCGGATCAAGCGTA
TGCAGCCGCCGCATTGCATCAGCCATGATGGATACTTTCTCGGCAGGAGCAAGGTGAGATGACAGGAGAT
CCTGCCCCGGCACTTCGCCCAATAGCAGCCAGTCCCTTCCCGCTTCAGTGACAACGTCGAGCACAGCTGC
GCAAGGAACGCCCGTCGTGGCCAGCCACGATAGCCGCGCTGCCTCGTCCTGGAGTTCATTCAGGGCACCG
GACAGGTCGGTCTTGACAAAAAGAACCGGGCGCCCCTGCGCTGACAGCCGGAACACGGCGGCATCAGAGC
AGCCGATTGTCTGTTGTGCCCAGTCATAGCCGAATAGCCTCTCCACCCAAGCGGCGGGAGAACCTGCGTG
CAATCCATCTTGTTCAATCATGTTGGCTACCTCCTTTGCAAAAGCCTAGGCCTCCAAAAAAGCCTCCTCA
CTACTTCTGGAATAGCTCAGAGGCCGAGGCGGCCTCGGCCTCTGCATAAATAAAAAAAATTAGTCAGCGA
TGGGGCGGAGAATGGGCGGAACTGGGCGGAGTTAGGGGCGGGATGGGCGGAGTTAGGGGCGGGACTATGG
TTGCTGACTAATTGAGATGCAGATCGCTTAATTAAGTTTCGATAGCCCAAGGTAACCAATGAGATTAGGG
AGGGAAGAAAGTTTGATGAACTACTTCTGACCCCTAGTGGTGTCCAGAAAAGACCATTAAAGGAATGTCT
TGATCGAAATCGAGAGATCGCCTGCAGGATAGCTGACGACCTTAAGGATAAATTTCTGGTAAGGAGGACA
CGTATGGAAGTGGGCAAGTTGGGGAAGCCGTATCCGTTGCTGAATCTGGCATATGTGGGAGTATAAGACG
CGCAGCGTCGCATCAGGCATTTTTTTCTGCGCCAATGCCGGTAGATAGCAATCCGGCCCGAGGGGCACAA
AAAACCCCTCAAGACCCGTTTAGAGGCCCCAAGGGGTTATGCTACGATACCGATAGAGATGGGCCAATAC
CACATTTGTAGAGGTTTTACTTGCTTTAAAAAACCTCCCACACCTCCCCCTGAACCTGAAACATAAAATG
AATGCAATTGTTGTTGTTAACTTGTTTATTGCAGCTTATAATGGTTACAAATAAAGCAATAGCATCACAA
ATTTCACAAATAAAGCATTTTTTTCACTGCATTCTAGTTGTGGTTTGTCCAAACTCATCAATGTATCTTA
TCATGTCTGTGAGCTGAAGGTACGCTGTATCTCAGTCAGTCAAGCTAGACAGGCGGGGAGGCGGCCCAAA
GGGAGATCCGACTCGTCTGAGGGCGAAGGCGAAGACGCGGAAGAGGCCGCAGAGCCGGCAGCAGGCCGCG
GGAAGGAAGGTCCGCTGGATTGAGGGCCGAAGGGACGTAGCAGAAGGACGTCCCGCGCAGAATCCAGGTG
GCAACACAGGCGAGCAGCCATGGAAAGGACGTCAGCTTCCCCGACAACACCACGGAATTGTCAGTGCCCA
ACAGCCGAGCCCCTGTCCAGCAGCGGGCAAGGCAGGCGGCGATGAGTTCCGCCGTGGCAATAGGGAGGGG
GAAAGCGAAAGTCCCGGAAAGGAGCTGACAGGTGGTGGCAATGCCCCAACCAGTGGGGGTTGCGTCAGCA
AACACAGTGCACACCACGCCACGTTGCCTGACAACGGGCCACAACTCCTCATAAAGAGACAGCAACCAGG
ATTTATACAAGGAGGAGAAAATGAAAGCCATACGGGAAGCAATAGCATGATACAAAGGCATTAAAGCAGC
GTATCCACATAGCGTAAAAGGAGCAACATAGTTAAGAATACCAGTCAATCTTTCACAAATTTTGTAATCC
AGAGGTTGATTAGGCCTGCGGATCCAGAAATCGATTGTATCAGTCAGTCAGTGCAGGAGGAGACAACTTC
TAGAGGATCCTTTATTTACAACAAGATCCGCAACTGCAACATCCTTTCAAGCAGGAACAACAGCTAGTCA
TACAGCACAACATAATTGTGACCATAACGATAGCTATAAGTCCGGCGATAAAGCCCAACCAAATGTACCA
GGGCCATTTAATATATTGTTCGTATTTGCCCAGTTCTTGCAAGTCGATCAAAGATTCATTCAAGTTCTTG
GCGACCTCATTAAGGCGATCAATCTCTTTCTGAATGTTGACGACACTTGCATTTATTCCTGATATGTCCC
CGAGATCAACATCGGGTGAAGTATGATTCTTAAAGTATTTATCCAATTCCTCTTTGAAGCTATCCAACTC
GGGTTGCAGGGGATCATATACCGTGTTGTTCACGATCCCAATGACCACATCACAGTTGCCTGAGACAAAT
GTATTGTCAGTGGTTATGATTTGGGGTTCATAGAAATTCCTTTGGGTCACAAACCAATGCGTGCCATTAC
TGACGAAAACGCCTTCCCTGGGAAAGTGCGCTTTGCCATCGTGACAGATTGCTGGAGCTGTCGTAAAGTT
CTTCTCTTGAGCAGGGACATAAGTGACGTGGAGAAAGACCACTCCATGTGGGGCGGATTGGGGGAAGGAC
ATCAAGTGATAGCCCTTGCCACAAAAGTCAACCCGTTTGGACTGCCCGAGCACGCACTCTGACATTTTAG
TGGCGGCCAGGTTGGCGCTTGCTCGTATCTCAGCAGCCCGGATCAACTGTTGTGTCACATAAGTTTGGAG
TGACTGGAGCCTGCCTGTGATGAGCCGATCAATTTGCACCTCGGCTTCCACCTTATCAAGTCTGGACAAT
ATGTCGTTGAGGACGCTGGAGATTGCGCCGAAGTTAGAACTCAGTTGCTTCACGAGGGTATTCAGGGCCT
GGGCGTTTTGATTCACAACATCTTGGAGTTTGCCGAGGGCGGACGCTGTGCTTGACAGTGAATCTTGGAT
CTTGCCAATCGCGCTGTTAAATTGATTAGCGATCAGCTTCTGATTTTCATACAATACATTTTGCGTGACA
CCAATCCCATTGAATCTGTAAGCCATTTGCATAGCGAAAGGTATTTGAAGGGCCGCACCCGCGCCAAAAG
TCCAGCCGGATGTAATGGTTCCTGCCAACAATGCTGATGTATACTGTGCAATCATCTCATCAGTGAGCAG
AGGGGGCAGAACTGTCAACCCATTGAATTTTTGAGCACAGATAAGGTCGCGGGCCGCAATGTCTCCCAAA
CAATCCCCATACTGCTTAATGAAACCCGCGTCAGCCAACGTAACTTTGTTGAACAGCAGATCCTCGATAA
AGCTGCGTTTTGAAGGCTTAGATGGGTCTGGCAGTATTTGGCTAAAATTAAACCCGCCAAAATCTTTGAT
TGGCGGCGTTTTGTATATTTGCTTTACTTGTGCGAACACCTCTTGGGTATTCTTGTCTTGTTCGACCGCA
ATTCCGGTCAATGCTCGGTTGAGTTGAGTACAGAAAGACCCGTATTGAAGCAAGAGGTTGCTACACTCGG
TGGAATCCCCACAGATATACATCGTACAGTCTACGCTCGTCTTAGTCATGCTGACGGGCAAGATTTCCGT
GGTAACGCTAATGGTAAAGTTAGTTGGGATTGCGATGGAATTGTTTGAATAAGCCACGGAGTTCTCAGCC
CCGAGACTCATGGTATAGGCGATTATGGACTGGCTGGCTACTGAGCGAGCGCGCCGTGGTGAGTTCGTTT
GAGTTTGATAAGACGCACAGATTCCTGCCCCAATAGGAATATCACATTCGTATGAATTATTGACATGCTC
AGCGCCAATGAGACAACCCGCTCTAGTTTGAAAGACATTGGAACCTGTTGAGTAGACTCTCCAGGTGGGT
GTCAGTTGGTCGGCGTGTATCGCCACAGGGACTTCGGTACAGTTGACATCTTGATACAGGACAGCCACTT
GGTTGGATGTGTTCGTTCCGGGAGTTATCACGCTGACCCCGCCGAAGCTACAGGGTGTTATATCGAGGAT
TTCCAGTGTTTGCGGATCGCGGACGGCATCTGTGGTATCGGCAATGTCTCTACCAAATTGTTGAAAAGGG
AGAAATTTCTTGTTTGATTCTGTCAGCACCCCTGTTCCGGTGAGCCCATTAAAGTTGAAGTTCACACATT
TATTCTTCACCAGGTTAGTGCTTTTCTTCGGTCCGCAAACTGTAGCCGGTGCGTGGAGCAGCTCAAAGCT
CAAGACTACCACCCGATATGGTTGATAGCCCACCCCATTTGTTGGTTGAAATCCGTATGATTGAAGGGGA
AAATAACAGTTAAACCCTTCCACTCCATTACATGGGGTGCTGCCAGCTTGATAAATTTCGGTGGAGATGT
CACGTTCAAAGGGCTTCAGATTTGACTTGCGAAACAGGCGGTAAAGATAATTATAGTTGCCGCTGACTTT
TGAATCGAGATTATTGGAGTTCCATGCTATAACGCAGCCGGTGAAGTCATCCGGCAACTTATAATTATAG
TCTGCTATCTTTCCGGTTTGCCCCGGTGCAATCTGTCGGACTTCGTCGCCGCGTATGACGAAAGAATCTG
CGTAAACGTTGGTAAAACACAAGTCATTCAATTTCGTAGGGCTGACCCCATAACACTTAAAAGTGCTGAA
TGATGCGCTATTATACAGGACACTATAATCTGCAACACAATTTGATATTCGCTTGCGATTCCAGGCATAA
ACTGATGCAAATCGAGTGGCATTAAATACTTCACCGAAAGGACACAAATTGGTGATGTTAGGGAATCGAA
CAATGGATTCGGTGGGTTGGACGCGGAAGTTACTGGTTTGGTATATGCCTTTCTCAACTGTGAAGGACTT
GAGTGTGCATTTAGTTTCGGACAGGGGATCGAGGGCACAGTCTACGGCATCGGTAATTGTTCCGTTTTCG
TTATATTTGAGAAGAAAGGTGCGTGGTTGCAAATATCCCACATAGTAGGCTGCTGCGCCCGCTGTCCAAC
CACTACTACTGTCGCCAGGCGTGAGGTAGCTTCGATGAAGGGCAAGAAGGGTTTGGAACCGGGTGATGTT
GATGCCAATCGGCAAGTCCACGAGGGGTTCCAACGCGGAGAAGCCTTGAGGGAGATCCCGAACCAGATTT
ATCGGGGTATGCTTGCTATAAATTTTGAAGTAGCCGTCTATATTCTTAAACACAAATTCGCGGAGATTCT
TGAAGTTGCCTTGCTTCCCTTCAAGATCCATGAGAAATGGTTGGGAAACGTACTCAAAAGTACAGTTGTT
AGCGGAACTGTAAACGCGGAACTCTGACTCCATCCAAGACTTGTTATTCTTATGATAATAAACCCCGAGA
AAGGGATCGTTACAAAATTGAAATTCACAGACTTTGATGACGACATTGGTGGCGTTGTTCACAATGAGGA
GAGACTGTGTCTTGGAGTCCAGGGTGGTGCCAAATATCCATCCCCGGATAATGTTGGACTTCTCCGTTGA
GGCAAAGTATACGCCATCGTTAAATGGCAAGACGGGATTATCAAATCGTTTAGTTCCGTTGGTGCCAGAA
ACGTGGATAGCATGGAACCAGGTGACATTTGAGAAGAATGGCAGGAAAAGGTCTTGAGTAGAATGAAGGA
CACTGGACCTAAAGACTTTATCGGGATAGTATACTCCACGAGTAAAAGAGTTCGTGTAAGCGGGTGGGAG
CTGCGTTCTAGTTGTGAGGTTCACGCATTGGGAAGAAACGAGGGGCAGGAGAACGAGGAACACAAACATG
GCGGCCGCCTTTGCCAAAGTGATGGGCCAGCACACAGACCAGCACGTTGCCCAGGAGCTGTGGGAGGAAG
ATAAGAGGTATGAACATGATTAGCAAAAGGGCCTAGCTTGGACTCAGAATAATCCAGCCTTATCCCAACC
ATAAAATAAAAGCAGAATGGTAGCTGGATTGTAGCTGCTATTAGCAATATGAAACCTCTTACATCAGTTA
CAATTTATATGCAGAAATATTTATATGCAGAAATATTGCTATTGCCTTAACCCAGAAATTATCACTGTTA
TTCTTTAGAATGGTGCAAAGAGGCATGATACATTGTATCATTATTGCCCTGAAAGAAAGAGATTAGGGAA
AGTATTAGAAATAAGATAAACAAAAAAGTATATTAAAAGAAGAAAGCATTTTTTAAAATTACAAATGCAA
AATTACCCTGATTTGGTCAATATGTGTACCCTGTTACTTCTCCCCTTCCTATGACATGAACTTAACCATA
GAAAAGAAGGGGAAAGAAAACATCAAGGGTCCCATAGACTCACCCTGAAGTTCTCAGGATCCGAGCTCGG
TACCACATGTAAGCTTCGAGGGGAGGCTGGATCGGTCCCGGTGTCTTCTATGGAGGTCAAAACAGCGTGG
ATGGCGTCTCCAGGCGATCTGACGGTTCACTAAACCAGCTCTGCTTATATAGACCTCCCACCGTACACGC
CTACCGCCCATTTGCGTCAATGGGGCGGAGTTGTTACGACATTTTGGAAAGTCCCGTTGATTTTGGTGCC
AAAACAAACTCCCATTGACGTCAATGGGGTGGAGACTTGGAAATCCCCGTGAGTCAAACCGCTATCCACG
CCCATTGATGTACTGCCAAAACCGCATCAGCATGGTAATAGCGATGACTAATACGTAGATGTACTGCCAA
GTAGGAAAGTCCCATAAGGTCATGTACTGGGCATAATGCCAGGCGGGCCATTTACCGTCATTGACGTCAA
TAGGGGGCGTACTTGGCATATGATACACTTGATGTACTGCCAAGTGGGCAGTTTACCGTAAATACTCCAC
CCATTGACGTCAATGGAAAGTCCCTATTGGCGTTACTATGGGAACATACGTCATTATTGACGTCAATGGG
CGGGGGTCGTTGGGCGGTCAGCCAGGCGGGCCATTTACCGTAAGTTATGTAACGCGGAACTCCATATATG
GGCTATGAACTAATGACCCCGTAATTGATTACTAGATCTGGCTACACTCGATCAGCAGTTAGATAATAAA
ATCGCTATCCATCGAAGATGGATGTGTGTTGGTTTTTTGTGTGTGTAACGCAACGATTGATAGCATAACC
CCTTGGGGCCTCTAAACGGGTCTTGAGGGGTTTTTTGAATTGAGAGGTAGCTGAAGCTGCTGTTATGACC
ACTAGAGGGAAGAAGATACCTGTGGAGCTAATGGTCCAAGATGTCGGGAGCCGCGATCGCTGCCAAAAAG
GTAAGCTGACGATAGCTGACGAGATTCGATGCCCGACGAGCAAATGAGCGCCACGGCTGTTCGCGTAAGC
TCGAAACGACGGAGATTCGATAGAGCCAGAGTCGAGTTTAAACGATTCGGGATCTTAAGGATAAATTTCT
GGTAAGGAGGACACGTATGGAAGTGGGCAAGTTGGGGAAGCCGTATCCGTTGCTGAATCTGGCATATGTG
GGAGTATAAGACGCGCAGCGTCGCATCAGGCATTTTTTTCTGCGCCAATGCACCTAGAATCGGTTACCAA
TGCTTAATCAGTGAGGCACCTATCTCAGCGATCTGTCTATTTCGTTCATCCATAGTTGCCTGACTCCCCG
TCGTGTAGATAACTACGATACGGGAGGGCTTACCATCTGGCCCCAGTGCTGCAATGATACCGCGAGACCC
ACGCTCACCGGCTCCAGATTTATCAGCAATAAACCAGCCAGCCGGAAGGGCCGAGCGCAGAAGTGGTCCT
GCAACTTTATCCGCCTCCATCCAGTCTATCAACTGTTGCCGGGAAGCTAGAGTAAGTAGTTCGCCAGTTA
ATAGTTTACGCAAGGTTGTTGCCATTGCTACAGGCATCGTGGTGTCACGCTCGTCGTTTGGTATGGCTTC
ATTCAGCTCCGGTTCCCAACGATCAAGGCGAGTTACATGATCCCCCATGTTGTGCAAAAAAGCGGTTAGC
TCCTTCGGTCCTCCAATCGTTGTCAGAAGTAAGTTGGCCGCAGTGTTATCACTCATGGTTATGGCAGCAC
TGCATAATTCTCTTACTGTCATGCCATCCGTAAGATGCTTTTCTGTGACTGGTGAATACTCAACCAAGTC
ATTCTGAGAATAGTGTATGCGGCGACCGAGTTGCTCTTGCCCGGCGTCAATACGGGATAATACCGCGCCA
CATAGCAGAACTTTAAAAGTGCTCATCATTGGAAAGCGTTCTTCGGGGCGAAAACTCTCAAGGATCTTAC
CGCTGTTGAGATCCAGTTCGATGTAACCCACTCGCGCACCCAACTGATCTTCAGCATCTTTTACTTTCAC
CAGCGTTTCTGGGTGAGCAAAAACAGGAAGGCAAAATGCCGCAAAAAAGGGAATAAGGGCGACACGGAAA
TGTTGAATACTCATGCGAAAGCCTCCTGCTGATCCTGTCTCTTGATAGATGTTTGCAAAAGCTAGGACTC
GATTATACGTTGACCGATCAGACTATCAATATCTAGGTTTAAACAGATCGGTACGCTGCCGTGACCAGGC
TTGAGTACAATATCTGACGATTGGACTTCCTGGGTCCCAAGCTGGATTCCGACTGGCTGACTGCCAAGCA
ACGATATGGATCGTCGAGACTCGCACTGAGAG
